>Addgene plasmid #125090 | pSR240 | addgene full sequence | sequence record 247812 | Addgene NGS Result
CCGGCCAACGTCTCATTTTCGCCAGATATCGACGTCTAAGAAACCATTATTATCATGACATTAACCTATA
AAAATAGGCGTATCACGAGGCCCTTTCGTCTTCACCTCGAGTCCCTATCAGTGATAGAGATTGACATCCC
TATCAGTGATAGAGATACTGAGCACATCAGCAGGACGCACTGACCGCATAAAGGACTTAGCAAAGCCCAA
TTTTAAACAAATGCAAGAGAACTACAAGATTCTGGTGGTCGATGACGACATGCGCCTGCGTGCGCTGCTG
GAACGTTATCTCACCGAACAAGGCTTCCAGGTTCGAAGCGTCGCTAATGCAGAACAGATGGATCGCCTGC
TGACTCGTGAATCTTTCCATCTTATGGTACTGGATTTAATGTTACCTGGTGAAGATGGCTTGTCGATTTG
CCGACGTCTTCGTAGTCAGAGCAACCCGATGCCGATCATTATGGTGACGGCGAAAGGGGAAGAAGTGGAC
CGTATCGTAGGCCTGGAGATTGGCGCTGACGACTACATTCCAAAACCGTTTAACCCGCGTGAACTGCTGG
CCCGTATCCGTGCGGTGCTGCGTCGTCAGGCGAACGAACTGCCAGGCGCACCGTCACAGGAAGAGGCGGT
AGTGGAGCTTGGCGGGCTGACGATTTATCCTGATCAGAATGAGGCCGAATGGAACAGCGTCCGGATTTTG
TTTTCCCAAAAAGAATTCCAGCTTCTCTCGATTTTTGTGAGGGAGCATAAAAAAATTGTCTCTCGTGATG
AACTATTGGAGGCGTTATGGGATGACGTTGATTTTGTCGATGACAATACGTTAACGGTCAATGTCAATCG
GCTGCGGAGAAAACTGGAGAATGCAGGACTGACAGATTGCATTTCCACAATCAGAGGACAAGGTTATCAA
TTTCAAGTCAATCGGAAGGATGAAGCGGAATGTTAATAATAATCTAGACCAGGCATCAAATAAAACGAAA
GGCTCAGTCGAAAGACTGGGCCTTTCGTTTTATCTGTTGTTTGTCGGTGAACGCTCTCTACTAGAGTCAC
ACTGGCTCACCTTCGGGTGGGCCTTTCTGCGTTTATAGTAAATCACTGCATAATTCGTGTCGCTCAAGGC
GCACTCCCGTTCTGGATAATGTTTTTTGCGCCGACATCATAACGGTTCTGGCAAATATTCTGAAATGAGC
TGGTTAGCTAGTCACACCCTCGTGAATGTGACAGCATTGTAAGATTGGGGAGCGGAATTGCAAGAAAGTT
CGATGGGAGGATGCTGACTTCCTTTTTATAATAAAGAAAAAGGAGGAGCAGAACAAAGAGGAGAAATACT
AGATGCGTAAAGGCGAAGAGCTGTTCACTGGTGTCGTCCCTATTCTGGTGGAACTGGATGGTGATGTCAA
CGGTCATAAGTTTTCCGTGCGTGGCGAGGGTGAAGGTGACGCAACTAATGGTAAACTGACGCTGAAGTTC
ATCTGTACTACTGGTAAACTGCCGGTACCTTGGCCGACTCTGGTAACGACGCTGACTTATGGTGTTCAGT
GCTTTGCTCGTTATCCGGACCATATGAAGCAGCATGACTTCTTCAAGTCCGCCATGCCGGAAGGCTATGT
GCAGGAACGCACGATTTCCTTTAAGGATGACGGCACGTACAAAACGCGTGCGGAAGTGAAATTTGAAGGC
GATACCCTGGTAAACCGCATTGAGCTGAAAGGCATTGACTTTAAAGAAGACGGCAATATCCTGGGCCATA
AGCTGGAATACAATTTTAACAGCCACAATGTTTACATCACCGCCGATAAACAAAAAAATGGCATTAAAGC
GAATTTTAAAATTCGCCACAACGTGGAGGATGGCAGCGTGCAGCTGGCTGATCACTACCAGCAAAACACT
CCAATCGGTGATGGTCCTGTTCTGCTGCCAGACAATCACTATCTGAGCACGCAAAGCGTTCTGTCTAAAG
ATCCGAACGAGAAACGCGATCATATGGTTCTGCTGGAGTTCGTAACCGCAGCGGGCATCACGCATGGTAT
GGATGAACTGTACAAATGATGATAATAATCTAGACCAGGCATCAAATAAAACGAAAGGCTCAGTCGAAAG
ACTGGGCCTTTCGTTTTATCTGTTGTTTGTCGGTGAACGCTCTCTACTAGAGTCACACTGGCTCACCTTC
GGGTGGGCCTTTCTGCGTTTATAGGTACCCGTGGATCCTCTAGAGTCGACCTGCAGGCATGCAAGCTTTT
TACGGCTAGCTCAGTCCTAGGTATAGTGCTAGCCCAGCCAGAGAAACACTCTTTAACAGGGGGTAGTATG
ATGTCTCGTTTAGATAAAAGTAAAGTGATTAACAGCGCATTAGAGCTGCTTAATGAGGTCGGAATCGAAG
GTTTAACAACCCGTAAACTCGCCCAGAAGCTAGGTGTAGAGCAGCCTACATTGTATTGGCATGTAAAAAA
TAAGCGGGCTTTGCTCGACGCCTTAGCCATTGAGATGTTAGATAGGCACCATACTCACTTTTGCCCTTTA
GAAGGGGAAAGCTGGCAAGATTTTTTACGTAATAACGCTAAAAGTTTTAGATGTGCTTTACTAAGTCATC
GCGATGGAGCAAAAGTACATTTAGGTACACGGCCTACAGAAAAACAGTATGAAACTCTCGAAAATCAATT
AGCCTTTTTATGCCAACAAGGTTTTTCACTAGAGAATGCATTATATGCACTCAGCGCAGTGGGGCATTTT
ACTTTAGGTTGCGTATTGGAAGATCAAGAGCATCAAGTCGCTAAAGAAGAAAGGGAAACACCTACTACTG
ATAGTATGCCGCCATTATTACGACAAGCTATCGAATTATTTGATCACCAAGGTGCAGAGCCAGCCTTCTT
ATTCGGCCTTGAATTGATCATATGCGGATTAGAAAAACAACTTAAATGTGAAAGTGGGTCTTAAGGCATC
AAATAAAACGAAAGGCTCAGTCGAAAGACTGGGCCTTTCGTTTTATCTGTTGTTTGTCGGTGAACGCTCT
CCTGAGTAGGACAAATCCGCCGCCCTAGACCTAGGGCGTTCGGCTGCGGCGAGCGGTATCAGCTCACTCA
AAGGCGGTAATACGGTTATCCACAGAATCAGGGGATAACGCATGCAAGAACATGTGAGCAAAAGGCCAGC
AAAAGGCCAGGAACCGTAAAAAGGCCGCGTTGCTGGCGTTTTTCCATAGGCTCCGCCCCCCTGACGAGCA
TCACAAAAATCGACGCTCAAGTCAGAGGTGGCGAAACCCGACAGGACTATAAAGATACCAGGCGTTTCCC
CCTGGAAGCTCCCTCGTGCGCTCTCCTGTTCCGACCCTGCCGCTTACCGGATACCTGTCCGCCTTTCTCC
CTTCGGGAAGCGTGGCGCTTTCTCATAGCTCACGCTGTAGGTATCTCAGTTCGGTGTAGGTCGTTCGCTC
CAAGCTGGGCTGTGTGCACGAACCCCCCGTTCAGCCCGACCGCTGCGCCTTATCCGGTAACTATCGTCTT
GAGTCCAACCCGGTAAGACACGACTTATCGCCACTGGCAGCAGCAACTGGTAACAGGATTAGCAGAGCGA
GGTATGTAGGCGGTGCTACAGAGTTCTTGAAGTGGTGGCCTAACTACGGCTACACTAGAAGGACAGTATT
TGGTATCTGCGCTCTGCTGAAGCCAGTTACCTTCGGAAAAAGAGTTGGTAGCTCTTGATCCGGCAAACAA
ACCACCGCTGGTAGCGGTGGTTTTTTTGTTTGCAAGCAGCAGATTACGCGCAGAAAAAAAGGATCTCAAG
AAGATCCTTTGATCTTTTCTACGGGGTCTGACGCTCAGTGGAACGAAAACTCACGTTAAGGGATTTTGGT
CATGACTAGTGCTTGGATTCTCACCAATAAAAAACGCCCGGCGGCAACCGAGCGTTCTGAACAAATCCAG
ATGGAGTTCTGAGGTCATTACTGGATCTATCAACAGGAGTCCAAGCGAGCTCGATATCAAATTACGCCCC
GCCCTGCCACTCATCGCAGTACTGTTGTAATTCATTAAGCATTCTGCCGACATGGAAGCCATCACAAACG
GCATGATGAACCTGAATCGCCAGCGGCATCAGCACCTTGTCGCCTTGCGTATAATATTTGCCCATGGTGA
AAACGGGGGCGAAGAAGTTGTCCATATTGGCCACGTTTAAATCAAAACTGGTGAAACTCACCCAGGGATT
GGCTGAGACGAAAAACATATTCTCAATAAACCCTTTAGGGAAATAGGCCAGGTTTTCACCATAACACGCC
ACATCTTGCGAATATATGTGTAGAAACTGCCGGAAATCGTCGTGGTATTCACTCCAGAGCGATGAAAACG
TTTCAGTTTGCTCATGGAAAACGGTGTAACAAGGGTGAACACTATCCCATATCACCAGCTCACCGTCTTT
CATTGCCATACGAAATTCCGGATGAGCATTCATCAGGCGGGCAAGAATGTGAATAAAGGCCGGATAAAAC
TTGTGCTTATTTTTCTTTACGGTCTTTAAAAAGGCCGTAATATCCAGCTGAACGGTCTGGTTATAGGTAC
ATTGAGCAACTGACTGAAATGCCTCAAAATGTTCTTTACGATGCCATTGGGATATATCAACGGTGGTATA
TCCAGTGATTTTTTTCTCCATTTTAGCTTCCTTAGCTCCTGAAAATCTCGATAACTCAAAAAATACGACC
GGTAGTGATCTTATTTCATTATGGTGAAAGTTGGAACCTCTTACGGG
Features (pLannotate 1.2.2; 15 found; start..end, strand, type, name):
    112..185     +  promoter       PLtetO-1 promoter: modified phage lambda PL promoter with tet operator sites (Lutz and Bujard, 1997)
    221..913     +  CDS            ompR: OMPR_ECOLI - Also known as kmt, ompB. Experimental evidence at protein level: Swiss-Prot protein existence level 1. Member of the two-component regulatory system EnvZ/OmpR involved in osmoregulation (particularly of genes ompF and ompC) as well as other genes (PubMed:3010044, PubMed:3536870). Plays a central role in both acid and osmotic stress responses (PubMed:28526842, PubMed:30524381). Binds to the promoter of both ompC and ompF; at low osmolarity it activates ompF transcription, while at high osmolarity it represses ompF and activates ompC transcription (PubMed:3533941, PubMed:3023382, Pu
    967..1038    +  terminator     rrnB T1 terminator: transcription terminator T1 from the E. coli rrnB gene
   1054..1081    +  terminator     T7Te terminator: phage T7 early transcription terminator
   1333..2046    +  CDS            superfolder GFP: GFP variant that folds robustly even when fused to poorly folded proteins (Pédelacq et al., 2006)
   2073..2144    +  terminator     rrnB T1 terminator: transcription terminator T1 from the E. coli rrnB gene
   2160..2187    +  terminator     T7Te terminator: phage T7 early transcription terminator
   2194..2238    +  misc_feature   MCS (fragment): pUC18/19 multiple cloning site
   2245..2273    +  promoter       J23119 promoter (fragment): bacterial promoter (Registry of Standard Biological Parts BBa J23119)
   2308..2934    +  CDS            TetR: tetracycline repressor TetR; tetR; TetR binds to the tetracycline operator tetO to inhibit transcription. This inhibition can be relieved by adding tetracycline or doxycycline.
   2940..3026    +  terminator     rrnB T1 terminator: Escherichia coli rrnB; transcription terminator T1 from the E. coli rrnB gene
   3191..3779    -  rep_origin     ori: high-copy-number ColE1/pMB1/pBR322/pUC origin of replication
   3867..3961    -  terminator     lambda t0 terminator: transcription terminator from phage lambda
   3985..4641    -  CDS            cat: CAT_ECOLX - Experimental evidence at protein level: Swiss-Prot protein existence level 1. This enzyme is an effector of chloramphenicol resistance in bacteria. From Escherichia coli. This protein is used as a marker in many commonly used cloning vectors, such as pACYC184.
   4642..3       -  promoter       cat promoter (across the origin): promoter of the E. coli cat gene encoding chloramphenicol acetyltransferase
