[The description below was written by a language model from this plasmid's Addgene catalogue record and pLannotate feature annotations shown in this document.]
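Description:
pSR240 is a bacterial expression and synthetic-biology plasmid of about 4.7 kb built on the pProTet.E333 backbone. It replicates in E. coli from a high-copy ColE1/pMB1-type origin and is selected with chloramphenicol through a cat gene driven by its own promoter and followed by the lambda t0 terminator.

The plasmid carries three expression modules arranged in the same orientation. In the first, the PLtetO-1 promoter (a phage lambda PL derivative bearing tet operator sites) drives a synthetic chimeric response regulator. This chimera joins the receiver domain of E. coli OmpR (residues 1–137) to the DNA-binding domain of PsdR (residues 134–237). The automated annotation labels the whole reading frame as ompR, but the catalogue entry identifies it as the domain-swapped fusion. The second module is a superfolder GFP reporter. According to the stated purpose it is controlled by the output promoter PpsdA110, which is not picked up in the feature table but would lie in the unannotated region upstream of sfgfp. The third module expresses TetR, apparently from a constitutive promoter resembling J23119 (only a fragment is annotated). TetR represses PLtetO-1, so the level of the chimera can be tuned with a tetracycline-type inducer. Each module ends in rrnB T1 terminators, two of them paired with T7Te, which insulate it from its neighbours.

The design tests whether a response regulator with a swapped DNA-binding domain can redirect signalling to a new target promoter, with GFP fluorescence reporting activation of the PsdR-responsive promoter. This fits the associated work on rewiring bacterial two-component systems by modular DNA-binding domain exchange.
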