Addgene plasmid #125090: pSR240
Purpose: Expression of ompR(1-137aa)-psdR(134-237aa) chimera under PLtetO-1, output Promoter PpsdA110
Depositing lab: Jeffrey Tabor. Depositing organization: Rice University. Publication: Rewiring bacterial two-component systems by modular DNA-binding domain swapping. Schmidl SR, Ekness F, Sofjan K, Daeffler KN, Brink KR, Landry BP, Gerhardt KP, Dyulgyarov N, Sheth RU, Tabor JJ. Nat Chem Biol. 2019 Jul;15(7):690-698. doi: 10.1038/s41589-019-0286-6. Epub 2019 May 20. PubMed 31110305.
Backbone
  Vector backbone: pProTet.E333
  Total vector size (bp): 4736
  Vector type: Bacterial Expression, Synthetic Biology
Growth in bacteria
  Bacterial resistance: Chloramphenicol, 25 μg/mL
  Growth temperature: 37°C
  Growth strain: BW29655
  Copy number: High Copy
Gene/Insert 1
  Gene/Insert name: ompR(REC)-psdR(DBD)137
  Species: Synthetic
  Insert size (bp): 723
Gene/Insert 2
  Gene/Insert name: sfgfp (alt name: Super folder GFP)
  Species: Synthetic
  Insert size (bp): 714
Gene/Insert 3
  Gene/Insert name: tetR
  Species: Tn10 from E. coli
  Insert size (bp): 625
  GenBank ID: NC_009133.1
Terms and licenses: Academic/Nonprofit Terms; Industry Terms: Not Available to Industry
How to cite: pSR240 was a gift from Jeffrey Tabor (Addgene plasmid # 125090 ; http://n2t.net/addgene:125090 ; RRID:Addgene_125090)
